Addgene plasmid #169777: F-IRF7
Purpose: Express IRF7 in mammalian cells
Depositing lab: Sung-Liang Yu. Depositing organization: National Taiwan University. Publication: IKKepsilon isoform switching governs the immune response against EV71 infection. Chang YL, Liao YW, Chen MH, Chang SY, Huang YT, Ho BC, Yu SL. Commun Biol. 2021 Jun 2;4(1):663. doi: 10.1038/s42003-021-02187-x. PubMed 34079066.
Backbone
  Vector backbone: pCMV-Tag2
  Backbone manufacturer: Stratagene
  Backbone size w/o insert (bp): 4300
  Total vector size (bp): 5812
  Vector type: Mammalian Expression, Bacterial Expression
  Selectable markers: Neomycin (select with G418)
Growth in bacteria
  Bacterial resistance: Kanamycin, 50 μg/mL
  Growth temperature: 37°C
  Growth strain: DH5alpha
  Copy number: High Copy
Gene/Insert
  Gene/Insert name: interferon regulatory factor 7 (IRF7), transcript variant a (alt name: IRF7)
  Species: H. sapiens (human)
  Insert size (bp): 1512
  GenBank ID: NM_001572
  Entrez Gene: IRF7 (a.k.a. IMD39, IRF-7, IRF-7H, IRF7A, IRF7B, IRF7C, IRF7H)
  Tag / fusion protein: Flag tag (N terminal on backbone)
  Cloning method: Restriction Enzyme; 5′ cloning site BamHI (unknown if destroyed); 3′ cloning site HindIII (unknown if destroyed)
  Sequencing primers: 5′ T3P; 3′ T7P
Terms and licenses: Academic/Nonprofit Terms; Industry Terms: Not Available to Industry
How to cite: F-IRF7 was a gift from Sung-Liang Yu (Addgene plasmid # 169777 ; http://n2t.net/addgene:169777 ; RRID:Addgene_169777)
