[The description below was written by a language model from this plasmid's Addgene catalogue record and pLannotate feature annotations shown in this document.]
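Description:
F-IRF7 is a 5.8 kb mammalian expression plasmid built on the Stratagene pCMV-Tag2 backbone, carrying the coding sequence of human interferon regulatory factor 7 (IRF7, transcript variant a; about 1.5 kb) cloned between BamHI and HindIII sites. It replicates at high copy number in E. coli from a ColE1/pUC-type origin and also carries an f1 phage origin for single-stranded DNA production. A single Tn5 aminoglycoside phosphotransferase gene (NeoR/KanR) serves both hosts. A bacterial bla-type promoter lying just upstream of the SV40 enhancer/early promoter allows kanamycin selection in bacteria, while the SV40 promoter, with an HSV TK polyadenylation signal downstream, drives the same gene in mammalian cells for G418 selection of stable transfectants.

The IRF7 open reading frame is expressed from the human cytomegalovirus immediate-early enhancer and promoter and is terminated by an SV40 polyadenylation signal, which is preceded by short SV40 small t intron and large T antigen fragments. An N-terminal FLAG epitope supplied by the backbone sits immediately upstream of the insert. The annotation software matches it as a partial 3xFLAG hit, consistent in length with the single FLAG tag recorded in the catalogue entry. This tag permits detection or immunoprecipitation of the protein with anti-FLAG antibodies. T3 and T7 phage promoters flank the cloning region and are the listed sequencing primer sites. IRF7 is a key transcriptional activator of type I interferon genes and interferon-stimulated genes. The stated purpose is to express it in mammalian cells, and the associated publication concerns innate immune signalling during enterovirus 71 infection.
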