Features (pLannotate 1.2.2; 20 found; start..end, strand, type, name):
     57..414     +  promoter       SV40 promoter: SV40 enhancer and early promoter
    449..1243    +  CDS            NeoR/KanR: aminoglycoside phosphotransferase from Tn5; aph(3')-II (or nptII); confers resistance to neomycin, kanamycin, and G418 (Geneticin®)
   1264..1416    +  CDS            ble (fragment): BLE_KLEPN - Experimental evidence at protein level: Swiss-Prot protein existence level 1. Binding protein with a strong affinity to the bleomycin family of antibiotics. Binds to CL990; an antimitotic-antibiotic compound. From Klebsiella pneumoniae.
   1475..1522    +  polyA_signal   HSV TK poly(A) signal: herpes simplex virus thymidine kinase polyadenylation signal (Cole and Stacy, 1985)
   1613..1629    -  polyA_signal   bGH poly(A) signal (fragment): bovine growth hormone polyadenylation signal
   1851..2439    +  rep_origin     ori: high-copy-number ColE1/pMB1/pBR322/pUC origin of replication
   2614..2917    +  enhancer       CMV enhancer: human cytomegalovirus immediate early enhancer
   2918..3121    +  promoter       CMV promoter: human cytomegalovirus (CMV) immediate early promoter
   3167..3185    +  promoter       T3 promoter: promoter for bacteriophage T3 RNA polymerase
   3198..3221    +  misc_feature   MCS (fragment): pBluescript multiple cloning site
   3229..3253    +  CDS            3xFLAG (fragment): three tandem FLAG® epitope tags
   3268..4776    +  CDS            IRF7: IRF7_HUMAN - Experimental evidence at protein level: Swiss-Prot protein existence level 1. Key transcriptional regulator of type I interferon (IFN)- dependent immune responses and plays a critical role in the innate immune response against DNA and RNA viruses. Regulates the transcription of type I IFN genes (IFN-alpha and IFN-beta) and IFN- stimulated genes (ISG) by binding to an interferon-stimulated response element (ISRE) in their promoters (PubMed:17574024, PubMed:32972995). Can efficiently activate both the IFN-beta (IFNB) and the IFN-alpha (IFNA) genes and mediate their induction via bot
   4780..4821    +  misc_feature   MCS (fragment): pBluescript multiple cloning site
   4861..4879    -  promoter       T7 promoter: promoter for bacteriophage T7 RNA polymerase
   4889..4928    +  CDS            lacZα (fragment): LacZα fragment of β-galactosidase; lacZ fragment
   4938..4993    +  intron         small t intron (fragment): SV40 (simian virus 40) small t antigen intron
   4993..5130    +  CDS            large T antigen (fragment): large T antigen from SV40 (simian virus 40)
   5153..5274    +  polyA_signal   SV40 poly(A) signal: SV40 polyadenylation signal
   5308..5736    -  rep_origin     f1 ori (sequence partly withheld): f1 bacteriophage origin of replication; arrow indicates direction of (+) strand synthesis
   5763..53      +  promoter       AmpR promoter (across the origin): bla
>Addgene plasmid #169777 | F-IRF7 | addgene full sequence | sequence record 334993 | Addgene NGS Result
GCTCATGAGACAATAACCCTGATAAATGCTTCAATAATATTGAAAAAGGAAGAATCCTGAGGCGGAAAGA
ACCAGCTGTGGAATGTGTGTCAGTTAGGGTGTGGAAAGTCCCCAGGCTCCCCAGCAGGCAGAAGTATGCA
AAGCATGCATCTCAATTAGTCAGCAACCAGGTGTGGAAAGTCCCCAGGCTCCCCAGCAGGCAGAAGTATG
CAAAGCATGCATCTCAATTAGTCAGCAACCATAGTCCCGCCCCTAACTCCGCCCATCCCGCCCCTAACTC
CGCCCAGTTCCGCCCATTCTCCGCCCCATGGCTGACTAATTTTTTTTATTTATGCAGAGGCCGAGGCCGC
CTCGGCCTCTGAGCTATTCCAGAAGTAGTGAGGAGGCTTTTTTGGAGGCCTAGGCTTTTGCAAAGATCGA
TCAAGAGACAGGATGAGGATCGTTTCGCATGATTGAACAAGATGGATTGCACGCAGGTTCTCCGGCCGCT
TGGGTGGAGAGGCTATTCGGCTATGACTGGGCACAACAGACAATCGGCTGCTCTGATGCCGCCGTGTTCC
GGCTGTCAGCGCAGGGGCGCCCGGTTCTTTTTGTCAAGACCGACCTGTCCGGTGCCCTGAATGAACTGCA
AGACGAGGCAGCGCGGCTATCGTGGCTGGCCACGACGGGCGTTCCTTGCGCAGCTGTGCTCGACGTTGTC
ACTGAAGCGGGAAGGGACTGGCTGCTATTGGGCGAAGTGCCGGGGCAGGATCTCCTGTCATCTCACCTTG
CTCCTGCCGAGAAAGTATCCATCATGGCTGATGCAATGCGGCGGCTGCATACGCTTGATCCGGCTACCTG
CCCATTCGACCACCAAGCGAAACATCGCATCGAGCGAGCACGTACTCGGATGGAAGCCGGTCTTGTCGAT
CAGGATGATCTGGACGAAGAACATCAGGGGCTCGCGCCAGCCGAACTGTTCGCCAGGCTCAAGGCGAGCA
TGCCCGACGGCGAGGATCTCGTCGTGACCCATGGCGATGCCTGCTTGCCGAATATCATGGTGGAAAATGG
CCGCTTTTCTGGATTCATCGACTGTGGCCGGCTGGGTGTGGCGGACCGCTATCAGGACATAGCGTTGGCT
ACCCGTGATATTGCTGAAGAACTTGGCGGCGAATGGGCTGACCGCTTCCTCGTGCTTTACGGTATCGCCG
CTCCCGATTCGCAGCGCATCGCCTTCTATCGCCTTCTTGACGAGTTCTTCTGAGCGGGACTCTGGGGTTC
GAAATGACCGACCAAGCGACGCCCAACCTGCCATCACGAGATTTCGATTCCACCGCCGCCTTCTATGAAA
GGTTGGGCTTCGGAATCGTTTTCCGGGACGCCGGCTGGATGATCCTCCAGCGCGGGGATCTCATGCTGGA
GTTCTTCGCCCACCCTAGGGGGAGGCTAACTGAAACACGGAAGGAGACAATACCGGAAGGAACCCGCGCT
ATGACGGCAATAAAAAGACAGAATAAAACGCACGGTGTTGGGTCGTTTGTTCATAAACGCGGGGTTCGGT
CCCAGGGCTGGCACTCTGTCGATACCCCACCGAGACCCCATTGGGGCCAATACGCCCGCGTTTCTTCCTT
TTCCCCACCCCACCCCCCAAGTTCGGGTGAAGGCCCAGGGCTCGCAGCCAACGTCGGGGCGGCAGGCCCT
GCCATAGCCTCAGGTTACTCATATATACTTTAGATTGATTTAAAACTTCATTTTTAATTTAAAAGGATCT
AGGTGAAGATCCTTTTTGATAATCTCATGACCAAAATCCCTTAACGTGAGTTTTCGTTCCACTGAGCGTC
AGACCCCGTAGAAAAGATCAAAGGATCTTCTTGAGATCCTTTTTTTCTGCGCGTAATCTGCTGCTTGCAA
ACAAAAAAACCACCGCTACCAGCGGTGGTTTGTTTGCCGGATCAAGAGCTACCAACTCTTTTTCCGAAGG
TAACTGGCTTCAGCAGAGCGCAGATACCAAATACTGTTCTTCTAGTGTAGCCGTAGTTAGGCCACCACTT
CAAGAACTCTGTAGCACCGCCTACATACCTCGCTCTGCTAATCCTGTTACCAGTGGCTGCTGCCAGTGGC
GATAAGTCGTGTCTTACCGGGTTGGACTCAAGACGATAGTTACCGGATAAGGCGCAGCGGTCGGGCTGAA
CGGGGGGTTCGTGCACACAGCCCAGCTTGGAGCGAACGACCTACACCGAACTGAGATACCTACAGCGTGA
GCTATGAGAAAGCGCCACGCTTCCCGAAGGGAGAAAGGCGGACAGGTATCCGGTAAGCGGCAGGGTCGGA
ACAGGAGAGCGCACGAGGGAGCTTCCAGGGGGAAACGCCTGGTATCTTTATAGTCCTGTCGGGTTTCGCC
ACCTCTGACTTGAGCGTCGATTTTTGTGATGCTCGTCAGGGGGGCGGAGCCTATGGAAAAACGCCAGCAA
CGCGGCCTTTTTACGGTTCCTGGCCTTTTGCTGGCCTTTTGCTCACATGTTCTTTCCTGCGTTATCCCCT
GATTCTGTGGATAACCGTATTACCGCCATGCATTAGTTATTAATAGTAATCAATTACGGGGTCATTAGTT
CATAGCCCATATATGGAGTTCCGCGTTACATAACTTACGGTAAATGGCCCGCCTGGCTGACCGCCCAACG
ACCCCCGCCCATTGACGTCAATAATGACGTATGTTCCCATAGTAACGCCAATAGGGACTTTCCATTGACG
TCAATGGGTGGAGTATTTACGGTAAACTGCCCACTTGGCAGTACATCAAGTGTATCATATGCCAAGTACG
CCCCCTATTGACGTCAATGACGGTAAATGGCCCGCCTGGCATTATGCCCAGTACATGACCTTATGGGACT
TTCCTACTTGGCAGTACATCTACGTATTAGTCATCGCTATTACCATGGTGATGCGGTTTTGGCAGTACAT
CAATGGGCGTGGATAGCGGTTTGACTCACGGGGATTTCCAAGTCTCCACCCCATTGACGTCAATGGGAGT
TTGTTTTGGCACCAAAATCAACGGGACTTTCCAAAATGTCGTAACAACTCCGCCCCATTGACGCAAATGG
GCGGTAGGCGTGTACGGTGGGAGGTCTATATAAGCAGAGCTGGTTTAGTGAACCGTCAGATCCGCTAGCG
ATTACGCCAAGCTCGAAATTAACCCTCACTAAAGGGAACAAAAGCTGGAGCTCCACCGCGGTGGCGGCCG
CCACCATGGATTACAAGGATGACGACGATAAGAGCCCGGGCGGATCCATGGCCTTGGCTCCTGAGAGGGC
AGCCCCACGCGTGCTGTTCGGAGAGTGGCTCCTTGGAGAGATCAGCAGCGGCTGCTATGAGGGGCTGCAG
TGGCTGGACGAGGCCCGCACCTGTTTCCGCGTGCCCTGGAAGCACTTCGCGCGCAAGGACCTGAGCGAGG
CCGACGCGCGCATCTTCAAGGCCTGGGCTGTGGCCCGCGGCAGGTGGCCGCCTAGCAGCAGGGGAGGTGG
CCCGCCCCCCGAGGCTGAGACTGCGGAGCGCGCCGGCTGGAAAACCAACTTCCGCTGCGCACTGCGCAGC
ACGCGTCGCTTCGTGATGCTGCGGGATAACTCGGGGGACCCGGCCGACCCGCACAAGGTGTACGCGCTCA
GCCGGGAGCTGTGCTGGCGAGAAGGCCCAGGCACGGACCAGACTGAGGCAGAGGCCCCCGCAGCTGTCCC
ACCACCACAGGGTGGGCCCCCAGGGCCATTCCTGGCACACACACATGCTGGACTCCAAGCCCCAGGCCCC
CTCCCTGCCCCAGCTGGTGACAAGGGGGACCTCCTGCTCCAGGCAGTGCAACAGAGCTGCCTGGCAGACC
ATCTGCTGACAGCGTCATGGGGGGCAGATCCAGTCCCAACCAAGGCTCCTGGAGAGGGACAAGAAGGGCT
TCCCCTGACTGGGGCCTGTGCTGGAGGCCCAGGGCTCCCTGCTGGGGAGCTGTACGGGTGGGCAGTAGAG
ACGACCCCCAGCCCCGGGCCCCAGCCCGCGGCACTAACGACAGGCGAGGCCGCGGCCCCAGAGTCCCCGC
ACCAGGCAGAGCCGTACCTGTCACCCTCCCCAAGCGCCTGCACCGCGGTGCAAGAGCCCAGCCCAGGGGC
GCTGGACGTGACCATCATGTACAAGGGCCGCACGGTGCTGCAGAAGGTGGTGGGACACCCGAGCTGCACG
TTCCTATACGGCCCCCCAGACCCAGCTGTCCGGGCCACAGACCCCCAGCAGGTAGCATTCCCCAGCCCTG
CCGAGCTCCCGGACCAGAAGCAGCTGCGCTACACGGAGGAACTGCTGCGGCACGTGGCCCCTGGGTTGCA
CCTGGAGCTTCGGGGGCCACAGCTGTGGGCCCGGCGCATGGGCAAGTGCAAGGTGTACTGGGAGGTGGGC
GGACCCCCAGGCTCCGCCAGCCCCTCCACCCCAGCCTGCCTGCTGCCTCGGAACTGTGACACCCCCATCT
TCGACTTCAGAGTCTTCTTCCAAGAGCTGGTGGAATTCCGGGCACGGCAGCGCCGTGGCTCCCCACGCTA
TACCATCTACCTGGGCTTCGGGCAGGACCTGTCAGCTGGGAGGCCCAAGGAGAAGAGCCTGGTCCTGGTG
AAGCTGGAACCCTGGCTGTGCCGAGTGCACCTAGAGGGCACGCAGCGTGAGGGTGTGTCTTCCCTGGATA
GCAGCAGCCTCAGCCTCTGCCTGTCCAGCGCCAACAGCCTCTATGACGACATCGAGTGCTTCCTTATGGA
GCTGGAGCAGCCCGCCTAGAAGCTTATCGATACCGTCGACCTCGAGGGGGGGCCCGGTACCTTAATTAAT
TAAGGTACCAGGTAAGTGTACCCAATTCGCCCTATAGTGAGTCGTATTACAATTCACTCGATCGCCCTTC
CCAACAGTTGCGCAGCCTGAATGGCGAATGGAGATCCAATTTTTAAGTGTATAATGTGTTAAACTACTGA
TTCTAATTGTTTGTGTATTTTAGATTCACAGTCCCAAGGCTCATTTCAGGCCCCTCAGTCCTCACAGTCT
GTTCATGATCATAATCAGCCATACCACATTTGTAGAGGTTTTACTTGCTTTAAAAAACCTCCCACACCTC
CCCCTGAACCTGAAACATAAAATGAATGCAATTGTTGTTGTTAACTTGTTTATTGCAGCTTATAATGGTT
ACAAATAAAGCAATAGCATCACAAATTTCACAAATAAAGCATTTTTTTCACTGCATTCTAGTTGTGGTTT
GTCCAAACTCATCAATGTATCTTAACGCGTAAATTGTAAGCGTTAATATTTTGTTAAAATTCGCGTTAAA
TTTTTGTTAAATCAGCTCATTTTTTAACCAATAGGCCGAAATCGGCAAAATCCCTTATAAATCAAAAGAA
TAGACCGAGATAGGGT
[37 nt withheld, positions 5407-5443]
AAAGAACGTGGACTCCAACGTCAAAGG
[49 nt withheld, positions 5471-5519]
T
[91 nt withheld, positions 5521-5611]
G
[124 nt withheld, positions 5613-5736]
CAGGTGGCACTTTTCGGGGAAATGTGCGCGGAACCCCTATTTGTTTATTTTTCTAAATACATTCAAATAT
GTATCC
