>Addgene plasmid #169777 | F-IRF7 | depositor partial sequence | sequence record 328952 | pCMV-Tag2 vector
GCCACCATGGATTACAAGGATGACGACGATAAGAGCCCGGGCGGATCCATGGCCTTGGCTCCTGAGAGGG
CAGCCCCACGCGTGCTGTTCGGAGAGTGGCTCCTTGGAGAGATCAGCAGCGGCTGCTATGAGGGGCTGCA
GTGGCTGGACGAGGCCCGCACCTGTTTCCGCGTGCCCTGGAAGCACTTCGCGCGCAAGGACCTGAGCGAG
GCCGACGCGCGCATCTTCAAGGCCTGGGCTGTGGCCCGCGGCAGGTGGCCGCCTAGCAGCAGGGGAGGTG
GCCCGCCCCCCGAGGCTGAGACTGCGGAGCGCGCCGGCTGGAAAACCAACTTCCGCTGCGCACTGCGCAG
CACGCGTCGCTTCGTGATGCTGCGGGATAACTCGGGGGACCCGGCCGACCCGCACAAGGTGTACGCGCTC
AGCCGGGAGCTGTGCTGGCGAGAAGGCCCAGGCACGGACCAGACTGAGGCAGAGGCCCCCGCAGCTGTCC
CACCACCACAGGGTGGGCCCCCAGGGCCATTCCTGGCACACACACATGCTGGACTCCAAGCCCCAGGCCC
CCTCCCTGCCCCAGCTGGTGACAAGGGGGACCTCCTGCTCCAGGCAGTGCAACAGAGCTGCCTGGCAGAC
CATCTGCTGACAGCGTCATGGGGGGCAGATCCAGTCCCAACCAAGGCTCCTGGAGAGGGACAAGAAGGGC
TTCCCCTGACTGGGGCCTGTGCTGGAGGCCCAGGGCTCCCTGCTGGGGAGCTGTACGGGTGGGCAGTAGA
GACGACCCCCAGCCCCGGGCCCCAGCCCGCGGCACTAACGACAGGCGAGGCCGCGGCCCCAGAGTCCCCG
CACCAGGCAGAGCCGTACCTGTCACCCTCCCCAAGCGCCTGCACCGCGGTGCAAGAGCCCAGCCCAGGGG
CGCTGGACGTGACCATCATGTACAAGGGCCGCACGGTGCTGCAGAAGGTGGTGGGACACCCGAGCTGCAC
GTTCCTATACGGCCCCCCAGACCCAGCTGTCCGGGCCACAGACCCCCAGCAGGTAGCATTCCCCAGCCCT
GCCGAGCTCCCGGACCAGAAGCAGCTGCGCTACACGGAGGAACTGCTGCGGCACGTGGCCCCTGGGTTGC
ACCTGGAGCTTCGGGGGCCACAGCTGTGGGCCCGGCGCATGGGCAAGTGCAAGGTGTACTGGGAGGTGGG
CGGACCCCCAGGCTCCGCCAGCCCCTCCACCCCAGCCTGCCTGCTGCCTCGGAACTGTGACACCCCCATC
TTCGACTTCAGAGTCTTCTTCCAAGAGCTGGTGGAATTCCGGGCACGGCAGCGCCGTGGCTCCCCACGCT
ATACCATCTACCTGGGCTTCGGGCAGGACCTGTCAGCTGGGAGGCCCAAGGAGAAGAGCCTGGTCCTGGT
GAAGCTGGAACCCTGGCTGTGCCGAGTGCACCTAGAGGGCACGCAGCGTGAGGGTGTGTCTTCCCTGGAT
AGCAGCAGCCTCAGCCTCTGCCTGTCCAGCGCCAACAGCCTCTATGACGACATCGAGTGCTTCCTTATGG
AGCTGGAGCAGCCCGCCTAG
